>Addgene plasmid #165161 | PROM5_MprbcL_short_chlo | addgene full sequence | sequence record 332220 | Addgene NGS Result
AAAATGTTCTTTACGATGCCATTGGGATATATCAACGGTGGTATATCCAGTGATTTTTTTCTCCATTTTA
GCTTCCTTAGCTCCTGAAAATCTCGATAACTCAAAAAATACGCCCGGTAGTGATCTTATTTCATTATGGT
GAAAGTTGGAACCTCTTACGTGCCCGATCAACTCGAGTGCCACCTGACGTCTAAGAAACCATTATTATCA
TGACATTAACCTATAAAAATAGGCGTATCACGAGGCAGAATTTCAGATAAAAAAAATCCTTAGCTTTCGC
TAAGGATGATTTCTGGAATTCGGTCTCTGGAGTTGATTTAATAATAAAATAACTAGGTTGCATTACATAT
AAAAAACAATATACAATAATAATGTTTTATTATTGGAAAAAATTTTTACTTAAAAAATTTTTTATACAAA
AGAAAAATTAGAAAAAAATTTTTATCGAGCAGACCTCATACTTGCAAGAATATTATTTGATTTGTAGGGA
GGGACTTAATGTGAGACCCTGCAGTCCGGCAAAAAAGGGCAAGGTGTCACCACCCTGCCCTTTTTCTTTA
AAACCGAAAAGATTACTTCGCGTTATGCAGGCTTCCTCGCTCACTGACTCGCTGCGCTCGGTCGTTCGGC
TGCGGCGAGCGGTATCAGCTCACTCAAAGGCGGTAATACGGTTATCCACAGAATCAGGGGATAACGCAGG
AAAGAACATGTGAGCAAAAGGCCAGCAAAAGGCCAGGAACCGTAAAAAGGCCGCGTTGCTGGCGTTTTTC
CACAGGCTCCGCCCCCCTGACGAGCATCACAAAAATCGACGCTCAAGTCAGAGGTGGCGAAACCCGACAG
GACTATAAAGATACCAGGCGTTTCCCCCTGGAAGCTCCCTCGTGCGCTCTCCTGTTCCGACCCTGCCGCT
TACCGGATACCTGTCCGCCTTTCTCCCTTCGGGAAGCGTGGCGCTTTCTCATAGCTCACGCTGTAGGTAT
CTCAGTTCGGTGTAGGTCGTTCGCTCCAAGCTGGGCTGTGTGCACGAACCCCCCGTTCAGCCCGACCGCT
GCGCCTTATCCGGTAACTATCGTCTTGAGTCCAACCCGGTAAGACACGACTTATCGCCACTGGCAGCAGC
CACTGGTAACAGGATTAGCAGAGCGAGGTATGTAGGCGGTGCTACAGAGTTCTTGAAGTGGTGGCCTAAC
TACGGCTACACTAGAAGAACAGTATTTGGTATCTGCGCTCTGCTGAAGCCAGTTACCTTCGGAAAAAGAG
TTGGTAGCTCTTGATCCGGCAAACAAACCACCGCTGGTAGCGGTGGTTTTTTTGTTTGCAAGCAGCAGAT
TACGCGCAGAAAAAAAGGATCTCAAGAAGATCCTTTGATCTTTTCTACGGGGTCTGACGCTCAGTGGAAC
GAAAACTCACGTTAAGGGATTTTGGTCATGAGATTATCAAAAAGGATCTTCACCTAGATCCTTTTAAATT
AAAAATGAAGTTTTAAATCAATCTAAAGTATATATGAGTAAACTTGGTCTGACAGCTCGAGGCTTGGATT
CTCACCAATAAAAAACGCCCGGCGGCAACCGAGCGTTCTGAACAAATCCAGATGGAGTTCTGAGGTCATT
ACTGGATCTATCAACAGGAGTCCAAGCGAGCTCGATATCAAATTACGCCCCGCCCTGCCACTCATCGCAG
TACTGTTGTAATTCATTAAGCATTCTGCCGACATGGAAGCCATCACAAACGGCATGATGAACCTGAATCG
CCAGCGGCATCAGCACCTTGTCGCCTTGCGTATAATATTTGCCCATGGTGAAAACGGGGGCGAAGAAGTT
GTCCATATTGGCCACGTTTAAATCAAAACTGGTGAAACTCACCCAGGGATTGGCTGAGACGAAAAACATA
TTCTCAATAAACCCTTTAGGGAAATAGGCCAGGTTTTCACCGTAACACGCCACATCTTGCGAATATATGT
GTAGAAACTGCCGGAAATCGTCGTGGTATTCACTCCAGAGCGATGAAAACGTTTCAGTTTGCTCATGGAA
AACGGTGTAACAAGGGTGAACACTATCCCATATCACCAGCTCACCGTCTTTCATTGCCATACGAAATTCC
GGATGAGCATTCATCAGGCGGGCAAGAATGTGAATAAAGGCCGGATAAAACTTGTGCTTATTTTTCTTTA
CGGTCTTTAAAAAGGCCGTAATATCCAGCTGAACGGTCTGGTTATAGGTACATTGAGCAACTGACTGAAA
TGCCTC
Features (pLannotate 1.2.2; 6 found; start..end, strand, type, name):
     67..164     -  promoter       cat promoter: promoter of the E. coli cat gene encoding chloramphenicol acetyltransferase
    250..293     -  terminator     bacterial terminator: putative bacterial transcription terminator
    515..572     +  terminator     his operon terminator: This putative transcriptin terminator from the E. coli his operon has a 2-bp deletion introduced during synthesis. Its efficiency has not been determined.
    767..1355    -  rep_origin     ori: high-copy-number ColE1/pMB1/pBR322/pUC origin of replication
   1538..1632    -  terminator     lambda t0 terminator: transcription terminator from phage lambda
   1656..66      -  CDS            cat (across the origin): CAT_ECOLX - Experimental evidence at protein level: Swiss-Prot protein existence level 1. This enzyme is an effector of chloramphenicol resistance in bacteria. From Escherichia coli. This protein is used as a marker in many commonly used cloning vectors, such as pACYC184.
