[The description below was written by a language model from this plasmid's Addgene catalogue record and pLannotate feature annotations shown in this document.]
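Description:
PROM5_MprbcL_short_chlo is a Level 0 (L0) DNA part plasmid carrying a promoter region from the rbcL gene of the liverwort Marchantia polymorpha. rbcL is the chloroplast gene encoding the large subunit of Rubisco. The part is held in the pUAP4 backbone, and the full sequenced plasmid is small, at 2,246 nt. The "short" and "chlo" elements of the name suggest a truncated version of the promoter meant for chloroplast constructs, in line with the associated work on DNA tools for hyperexpression in Marchantia chloroplasts. The catalogue lists the vector type as bacterial expression, but the stated purpose is simply storage of a promoter part. Nothing in the record points to an expressed coding payload.

The plasmid is propagated in E. coli through a high-copy ColE1/pUC-type origin of replication. Selection is with chloramphenicol, using the cat gene (chloramphenicol acetyltransferase) driven by its native cat promoter and followed by the lambda t0 terminator. The cat coding sequence spans the numbering origin of the circular record. The automated annotation also finds a putative bacterial terminator and a his operon terminator. These lie on either side of an otherwise unannotated stretch, which is presumably where the rbcL promoter insert sits, with the terminators insulating it from read-through transcription. The insert itself was not recognised by the annotation tool, so its exact boundaries are not given, and the cloning sites are recorded as unknown. As an L0 part, the plasmid is typically used as a standardised building block, with the promoter combined with coding sequences, terminators and other modules in hierarchical assembly of higher-level chloroplast transformation constructs.
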