Addgene plasmid #165161: PROM5_MprbcL_short_chlo
Purpose: L0 part - promoter
Depositing lab: Jim Haseloff. Depositing organization: University of Cambridge. Publication: Construction of DNA Tools for Hyperexpression in Marchantia Chloroplasts. Frangedakis E, Guzman-Chavez F, Rebmann M, Markel K, Yu Y, Perraki A, Tse SW, Liu Y, Rever J, Sauret-Gueto S, Goffinet B, Schneider H, Haseloff J. ACS Synth Biol. 2021 Jul 16;10(7):1651-1666. doi: 10.1021/acssynbio.0c00637. Epub 2021 Jun 7. PubMed 34097383.
Backbone
  Vector backbone: pUAP4
  Vector type: Bacterial Expression
Growth in bacteria
  Bacterial resistance: Chloramphenicol, 25 μg/mL
  Growth temperature: 37°C
  Growth strain: DH5alpha
  Copy number: High Copy
Gene/Insert
  Gene/Insert name: Marchantia polymorpha rbcL promoter region
  Cloning method: Restriction Enzyme; 5′ cloning site unknown (unknown if destroyed); 3′ cloning site unknown (unknown if destroyed)
  Sequencing primers: 5′ unknown
How to cite: PROM5_MprbcL_short_chlo was a gift from Jim Haseloff (Addgene plasmid # 165161 ; http://n2t.net/addgene:165161 ; RRID:Addgene_165161)
